Addgene plasmid #157584: pD649-HAsp-IGSF10(Trunc2)-COMP5AP-AviTag-9xHis
Purpose: Mammalian expression of cell-surface protein partial extracellular domain fused to COMP5AP-AviTag-9xHis. Protein is secreted from cells.
Depositing lab: Chris Garcia. Depositing organization: Stanford University. Publication: A Human IgSF Cell-Surface Interactome Reveals a Complex Network of Protein-Protein Interactions. Wojtowicz WM, Vielmetter J, Fernandes RA, Siepe DH, Eastman CL, Chisholm GB, Cox S, Klock H, Anderson PW, Rue SM, Miller JJ, Glaser SM, Bragstad ML, Vance J, Lam AW, Lesley SA, Zinn K, Garcia KC. Cell. 2020 Aug 20;182(4):1027-1043.e17. doi: 10.1016/j.cell.2020.07.025. PubMed 32822567.
Backbone
  Vector backbone: pD649
  Backbone size w/o insert (bp): 7153
  Vector type: Mammalian Expression
Growth in bacteria
  Bacterial resistance: Ampicillin, 100 μg/mL
  Growth temperature: 37°C
  Growth strain: DH5alpha
  Copy number: High Copy
Gene/Insert
  Gene/Insert name: IGSF10 (alt name: IGS10)
  Species: H. sapiens (human)
  Insert size (bp): 2958
  Entrez Gene: IGSF10 (a.k.a. CMF608)
  Promoter: CMV/SP6
  Tag / fusion protein: COMP5AP-AviTag-9xHis (C terminal on backbone)
  Cloning method: Restriction Enzyme; 5′ cloning site GCGGCCGC (not destroyed); 3′ cloning site GGCGCGCC (not destroyed)
  Sequencing primers: 5′ ATTTAGGTGACACTATAG; 3′ CGTCGCACTCCATCACGGTG
Resource information
  A portion of this plasmid was derived from a plasmid made by: synthesis by ThermoFisher
Terms and licenses: Academic/Nonprofit Terms; Industry Terms: Not Available to Industry
Depositor comments: Some plasmids in this collection may have an IS4-like element ISVsa5 family transposase upstream of the CMV promoter.
How to cite: pD649-HAsp-IGSF10(Trunc2)-COMP5AP-AviTag-9xHis was a gift from Chris Garcia (Addgene plasmid # 157584 ; http://n2t.net/addgene:157584 ; RRID:Addgene_157584)
