[The description below was written by a language model from this plasmid's Addgene catalogue record and pLannotate feature annotations shown in this document.]
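Description:
pD649-HAsp-IGSF10(Trunc2)-COMP5AP-AviTag-9xHis is a mammalian expression plasmid of about 10.1 kb built on the pD649 backbone. It is designed to secrete a partial extracellular region of human IGSF10 (also known as CMF608) as a tagged, multimerised fusion protein. It is propagated in E. coli as a high-copy plasmid through a ColE1/pUC-type origin and is selected with ampicillin through the β-lactamase gene. The annotation also shows a cassette with the SV40 early and EM7 promoters driving a puromycin N-acetyltransferase gene, followed by an SV40 polyadenylation signal, which could allow puromycin selection in mammalian cells. Short KanR, lacZα, ble and f1 ori matches are only fragments and are probably vestigial. The depositor notes that some plasmids in this collection may carry an IS4-like transposase element upstream of the CMV promoter, but none is annotated here.

Expression is driven by the CMV immediate-early enhancer and promoter, followed by a fragment of CMV intron A. An SP6 promoter sits just upstream of the coding region and could support in vitro transcription. The name indicates an HA signal peptide, although the annotation tool matched this leader region to an immunoglobulin heavy-chain signal sequence fragment. The leader directs the IGSF10 truncation ("Trunc2"), cloned between retained NotI and AscI sites, into the secretory pathway. Fused in frame at the C terminus are:

- a coiled-coil segment of rat cartilage oligomeric matrix protein, which assembles fusions into pentamers;
- human placental alkaline phosphatase, an enzymatic reporter;
- an AviTag for site-specific biotinylation;
- a polyhistidine tag for purification, listed as 9xHis in the record and annotated as 8xHis.

A bGH polyadenylation signal ends the transcript. The plasmid belongs to a collection associated with a human IgSF cell-surface interactome study. High-avidity, enzyme-labelled reagents of this design suit the detection of weak extracellular protein–protein interactions.
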