Features (pLannotate 1.2.2; 24 found; start..end, strand, type, name):
    119..143     -  CDS            KanR (fragment): aminoglycoside phosphotransferase; aph(3')-Ia; confers resistance to kanamycin
    254..842     +  rep_origin     ori: high-copy-number ColE1/pMB1/pBR322/pUC origin of replication
   1067..1084    +  terminator     rrnB T2 terminator (fragment): transcription terminator T2 from the E. coli rrnB gene
   1109..1128    -  CDS            lacZα (fragment): LacZα fragment of β-galactosidase; lacZ fragment
   1584..1600    +  protein_bind   lac operator: The lac repressor binds to the lac operator to inhibit transcription in E. coli. This inhibition can be relieved by adding lactose or isopropyl-β-D-thiogalactopyranoside (IPTG). lac repressor encoded by lacI
   1843..2146    +  enhancer       CMV enhancer: human cytomegalovirus immediate early enhancer
   2147..2350    +  promoter       CMV promoter: human cytomegalovirus (CMV) immediate early promoter
   2486..2529    +  intron         CMV intron (fragment): modified intron A from human cytomegalovirus
   2581..2599    +  promoter       SP6 promoter: promoter for bacteriophage SP6 RNA polymerase
   2603..2640    +  CDS            IgH signal sequence (fragment): signal sequence from the mouse immunoglobulin heavy chain variable region
   2728..5769    +  CDS            IGSF10 (fragment): IGS10_HUMAN - Also known as CMF608. Experimental evidence at protein level: Swiss-Prot protein existence level 1. Involved in the control of early migration of neurons expressing gonadotropin-releasing hormone (GNRH neurons) (By similarity). May be involved in the maintenance of osteochondroprogenitor cells pool (By similarity). From Homo sapiens (Human).
   5803..5982    +  CDS            Comp (fragment): COMP_RAT - Experimental evidence at protein level: Swiss-Prot protein existence level 1. May play a role in the structural integrity of cartilage via its interaction with other extracellular matrix proteins such as the collagens and fibronectin. Can mediate the interaction of chondrocytes with the cartilage extracellular matrix through interaction with cell surface integrin receptors. Could play a role in the pathogenesis of osteoarthritis. Potent suppressor of apoptosis in both primary chondrocytes and transformed cells. Suppresses apoptosis by blocking the activation of caspase-3 and by indu
   5970..7422    +  CDS            SEAP (fragment): secreted alkaline phosphatase from human placenta The natural enzyme has a C-terminal transmembrane sequence that is replaced by a GPI anchor.
   7447..7488    +  CDS            AviTag™ (fragment): peptide tag that allows for enzymatic biotinylation
   7492..7515    +  CDS            8xHis: 8xHis affinity tag
   7661..7772    +  polyA_signal   bGH poly(A) signal: bovine growth hormone polyadenylation signal
   7773..7881    +  rep_origin     f1 ori (fragment): f1 bacteriophage origin of replication; arrow indicates direction of (+) strand synthesis
   7895..8224    +  promoter       SV40 promoter: SV40 enhancer and early promoter
   8272..8319    +  promoter       EM7 promoter: synthetic bacterial promoter&nbsp
   8338..8937    +  CDS            PuroR (fragment): puromycin N-acetyltransferase; pac from Streptomyces; confers resistance to puromycin
   8947..9072    +  CDS            ble (fragment): BLE_KLEPN - Experimental evidence at protein level: Swiss-Prot protein existence level 1. Binding protein with a strong affinity to the bleomycin family of antibiotics. Binds to CL990; an antimitotic-antibiotic compound. From Klebsiella pneumoniae.
   9067..9188    +  polyA_signal   SV40 poly(A) signal: SV40 polyadenylation signal
   9241..10101   -  CDS            AmpR: β-lactamase; bla; confers resistance to ampicillin, carbenicillin, and related antibiotics
  10104..89      -  promoter       AmpR promoter (fragment) (across the origin): bla
>Addgene plasmid #157584 | pD649-HAsp-IGSF10(Trunc2)-COMP5AP-AviTag-9xHis | depositor full sequence | sequence record 304277 | Full Sequence
TTTCAATATTATTGAAGCATTTATCAGGGTTATTGTCTCATGAGCGGATACATATTTGAATGTATTTAGA
AAAATAAACAAATAGGGGTCAGTGTTACAACCAATTAACCAATTCTGAACATTATCGCGAGCCCATTTAT
ACCTGAATATGGCTCATAACACCCCTTGCTCATGACCAAAATCCCTTAACGTGAGTTACGCGCGCGTCGT
TCCACTGAGCGTCAGACCCCGTAGAAAAGATCAAAGGATCTTCTTGAGATCCTTTTTTTCTGCGCGTAAT
CTGCTGCTTGCAAACAAAAAAACCACCGCTACCAGCGGTGGTTTGTTTGCCGGATCAAGAGCTACCAACT
CTTTTTCCGAAGGTAACTGGCTTCAGCAGAGCGCAGATACCAAATACTGTTCTTCTAGTGTAGCCGTAGT
TAGCCCACCACTTCAAGAACTCTGTAGCACCGCCTACATACCTCGCTCTGCTAATCCTGTTACCAGTGGC
TGCTGCCAGTGGCGATAAGTCGTGTCTTACCGGGTTGGACTCAAGACGATAGTTACCGGATAAGGCGCAG
CGGTCGGGCTGAACGGGGGGTTCGTGCACACAGCCCAGCTTGGAGCGAACGACCTACACCGAACTGAGAT
ACCTACAGCGTGAGCTATGAGAAAGCGCCACGCTTCCCGAAGGGAGAAAGGCGGACAGGTATCCGGTAAG
CGGCAGGGTCGGAACAGGAGAGCGCACGAGGGAGCTTCCAGGGGGAAACGCCTGGTATCTTTATAGTCCT
GTCGGGTTTCGCCACCTCTGACTTGAGCGTCGATTTTTGTGATGCTCGTCAGGGGGGCGGAGCCTATGGA
AAAACGCCAGCAACGCGGCCTTTTTACGGTTCCTGGCCTTTTGCTGGCCTTTTGCTCACATGTTCTTTCC
TGCGTTATCCCCTGATTCTGTGGATAACCGTATTACCGCCTTTGAGTGAGCTGATACCGCTCGCCGCAGC
CGAACGACCGAGCGCAGCGAGTCAGTGAGCGAGGAAGCGGAAGGCGAGAGTAGGGAACTGCCAGGCATCA
AACTAAGCAGAAGGCCCCTGACGGATGGCCTTTTTGCGTTTCTACAAACTCTTTCTGTGTTGTAAAACGA
CGGCCAGTCTTAAGCTCGGGCCCCCTGGGCGGTTCTGATAACGAGTAATCGTTAATCCGCAAATAACGTA
AAAACCCGCTTCGGCGGGTTTTTTTATGGGGGGAGTTTAGGGAAAGAGCATTTGTCAGAATATTTAAGGG
CGCCTGTCACTTTGCTTGATATATGAGAATTATTTAACCTTATAAATGAGAAAAAAGCAACGCACTTTAA
ATAAGATACGTTGCTTTTTCGATTGATGAACACCTATAATTAAACTATTCATCTATTATTTATGATTTTT
TGTATATACAATATTTCTAGTTTGTTAAAGAGAATTAAGAAAATAAATCTCGAAAATAATAAAGGGAAAA
TCAGTTTTTGATATCAAAATTATACATGTCAACGATAATACAAAATATAATACAAACTATAAGATGTTAT
CAGTATTTATTATCATTTAGAATAAATTTTGTGTCGCCCTTAATTGTGAGCGGATAACAATTACGAGCTT
CATGCACAGTGGCGTTGACTCAATATTGGCCATTAGCCATATTATTCATTGGTTATATAGCATAAATCAA
TATTGGCTATTGGCCATTGCATACGTTGTATCTATATCATAATATGTACATTTATATTGGCTCATGTCCA
ATATGACCGCCATGTTGGCATTGATTATTGACTAGTTATTAATAGTAATCAATTACGGGGTCATTAGTTC
ATAGCCCATATATGGAGTTCCGCGTTACATAACTTACGGTAAATGGCCCGCCTGGCTGACCGCCCAACGA
CCCCCGCCCATTGACGTCAATAATGACGTATGTTCCCATAGTAACGCCAATAGGGACTTTCCATTGACGT
CAATGGGTGGAGTATTTACGGTAAACTGCCCACTTGGCAGTACATCAAGTGTATCATATGCCAAGTACGC
CCCCTATTGACGTCAATGACGGTAAATGGCCCGCCTGGCATTATGCCCAGTACATGACCTTATGGGACTT
TCCTACTTGGCAGTACATCTACGTATTAGTCATCGCTATTACCATGGTGATGCGGTTTTGGCAGTACATC
AATGGGCGTGGATAGCGGTTTGACTCACGGGGATTTCCAAGTCTCCACCCCATTGACGTCAATGGGAGTT
TGTTTTGGCACCAAAATCAACGGGACTTTCCAAAATGTCGTAACAACTCCGCCCCATTGACGCAAATGGG
CGGTAGGCGTGTACGGTGGGAGGTCTATATAAGCAGAGCTCGTTTAGTGAACCGTCAGATCGCCTGGAGA
CGCCATCCACGCTGTTTTGACCTCCATAGAAGACACCGGGACCGATCCAGCCTCCGCGGCCGGGAACGGT
GCATTGGAACGCGGATTCCCCGTGCCAAGAGTGACGTAAGTACCGCCTATAGAGTCTATAGGCCCACCCC
CTTGGCTTCGTTAGAACGCGGCTACAATTAATACATAACCTTATGTATCATACACATACGATTTAGGTGA
CACTATAGAATAACATCCACTTTGCCTTTCTCTCCACAGGTGTCCACTCCCAGGTCCAACTGCACCTCGG
TTCTATCGAAAACGCGCCTGCTAGCGCCACCATGAAGACCATCATTGCCCTGAGCTACATCTTCTGCCTG
GTGTTCGCTGCGGCCGCCGTGAAAATGAAGGGCCAAAGACCTCTGGAACACGACGGCGAGACAGAAGGCT
CTGGACTGGACGAGAGCAACCCTATCGCTCACCTGAAAGAGCCTCCAGGCGCACAGCTGAGAACAAGCGC
TCTGATGGAAGCCGAAGTGGGCAAGCACACCAGCAGCACCAGCAAGCGGCACAACTACAGAGAGCTGACC
CTGCAGAGAAGAGGCGACAGCACCCACAGACGGTTCAGAGAGAACAGACGGCACTTCCCACCTAGCGCCA
GAAGAATCGATCCCCAGCATTGGGCCGCTCTGCTGGAAAAGGCCAAGAAAAACGCCATGCCTGACAAGCG
CGAGAACACCACCGTTTCTCCACCTCCAGTGGTCACCCAGCTGCCTAACATTCCCGGCGAAGAGGATGAC
AGCTCTGGCATGCTGGCCCTGCACGAGGAATTCATGGTGCCTGCCACAAAGGCCCTGAACCTGCCTGCCA
GAACAGTGACCGCCGACAGCAGAACCATCAGCGACAGCCCCATGACCAACATCAACTACGGCACCGAGTT
CAGCCCCGTGGTCAACTCTCAGATCCTGCCTCCTGAGGAACCCACCGACTTCAAGCTGAGCACCGCCATC
AAGACCACCGCCATGAGCAAGAACATCAACCCCACCATGAGCAGCCAGATCCAGGGCACCACAAACCAGC
ACAGCAGCACAGTGTTCCCTCTGCTGCTGGGCGCCACCGAGTTTCAGGATAGCGATCAGATGGGCAGAGG
CAGAGAGCACTTCCAGAGCAGACCTCCAATCACCGTGCGGACCATGATCAAGGACGTGAACGTGAAGATG
CTGTCCAGCACCACCAACAAACTGCTGCTCGAGTCCGTGAATACCACCAATAGCCACCAGACCAGCGTGC
GGGAAGTGTCCGAGCCTAGACACAACCACTTCTACAGCCACACCACACAGATCCTGTCCACCAGCACATT
CCCCAGCGATCCTCACACAGCCGCTCACTCTCAGTTCCCCATTCCTCGGAACTCTACCGTGAACATCCCT
CTGTTCAGAAGATTCGGCCGGCAGAGAAAGATCGGCGGCAGGGGCAGAATCATCTCCCCATACAGAACCC
CTGTGCTGCGGCGGCACCGGTACTCCATCTTTAGAAGCACCACACGGGGCAGCAGCGAGAAGTCTACCAC
AGCCTTTAGCGCCACCGTGCTGAACGTGACCTGTCTGAGCTGTCTGCCCAGAGAGAGACTGACCACAGCC
ACAGCTGCCCTGAGCTTTCCATCTGCCGCTCCTATCACCTTTCCTAAGGCCGATATCGCCAGAGTGCCCA
GCGAGGAATCTACAACCCTGGTGCAGAATCCACTGCTGCTGCTTGAGAACAAACCCAGCGTGGAAAAGAC
CACACCTACCATCAAGTACTTCCGGACCGAGATCAGCCAAGTGACCCCAACAGGCGCCGTGATGACATAC
GCCCCTACCAGCATTCCCATGGAAAAAACCCACAAAGTGAACGCCAGCTATCCCCGGGTGTCCTCCACAA
ATGAGGCCAAGAGGGACAGCGTGATCACCTCTAGTCTGAGCGGCGCCATCACCAAGCCTCCAATGACCAT
CATTGCCATCACACGGTTCAGCCGGCGGAAGATCCCTTGGCAGCAGAACTTCGTGAACAATCACAACCCC
AAGGGCAGACTGCGGAATCAGCACAAGGTGTCCCTGCAGAAAAGCACAGCCGTGATGCTGCCCAAGACAA
GCCCTGCTCTGCCTCGGGACAAAGTGTCCCCTTTCCACTTCACCACACTGAGCACCAGCGTGATGCAGAT
CCCTAGCAACACCCTGACCACCGCTCACCACACCACCACAAAGACCCACAATCCTGGCAGCCTGCCTACC
AAGAAAGAGCTGCCCTTTCCTCCTCTGAACCCCATGCTGCCCTCCATCATCAGCAAGGACAGCTCCACCA
AGAGCATCATCTCTACCCAGACCGCCATTCCTGCCACCACTCCTACATTTCCCGCCTCCGTGATTACCTA
CGAGACACAGACCGAGCGGAGCAGAGCCCAGACCATTCAGCGGGAACAAGAGCCCCAGAAGAAGAACCGG
ACCGATCCTAACATCAGCCCCGATCAGTCCAGCGGCTTCACAACACCCACAGCCATGACACCACCTGTGC
TGACAACAGCCGAGACAAGCGTGAAGCCTAGCGTGTCCGCCTTCACACACAGCCCTCCAGAGAACACAAC
CGGCATCTCTAGCACCATCAGCTTCCACAGCAGGACCCTGAATCTGACCGACGTGATCGAGGAACTGGCC
CAGGCCTCTACACAGACCCTGAAGTCTACAATCGCCAGCGAGACAACCCTGAGCAGCAAGAGCCACCAGT
CCACCACAACCAGAAAGGCCATCATCCGGCACTCTACAATCCCTCCATTCCTGTCCAGCTCCGCCACACT
GATGCCCGTGCCTATCAGCCCACCTTTCACACAGAGAGCCGTGACCGACAACGTGGCCACACCTATCTCT
GGCCTGATGACCAATACCGTCGTGAAGCTGCACGAGAGCAGCCGGCACAATGCCAAACCTCAGCAGCTGG
TGGCAGAGGTGGCCACATCTCCTAAGGTGCACCCCAACGCCAAGTTCACCATCGGCACCACACACTTCAT
CTACAGCAACCTGCTGCACAGCACCCCTATGCCTGCTCTGACAACCGTGAAGTCCCAGAACAGCAAGCTG
ACCCCATCTCCTTGGGCCGAGAACCAGTTCTGGCACAAGCCCTATAGCGAGATCGCCGAGAAGGGCAAGA
AACCCGAGGTGTCAATGCTGGCCACAACAGGACTGAGCGAGGCCACAACTCTGGTGTCCGATTGGGACGG
ACAGAAGAACACCAAGAAGTCCGACTTCGACAAAAAGCCCGTGCAAGAGGCCACTACCTCCAAGCTGCTG
CCTTTCGATAGCCTGAGCCGGTACATCTTCGAGAAAGGCGCGCCGGAAGATCAAGTTGATCCAAGATTGA
TTGATGGCAAGGGCGGATCTCTGGAGGTGCTGTTCCAGGGACCAGGCGGAAGCGGCAATCCCGGCGGCGA
TCTGGCCCCCCAGATGCTGCGCGAGCTGCAGGAGACCAATGCCGCCCTGCAGGACGTGCGCGAGCTGCTG
CGCCACCGCGTGAAGGAGATCACCTTCCTGAAGAACACCGTGATGGAGTGCGACGCCTGCGGTATGCAGC
CCTCTAGAGGCTCCGGCTCCATCATCCCAGTTGAGGAGGAGAACCCGGACTTCTGGAACCGCGAGGCAGC
CGAGGCCCTGGGTGCCGCCAAGAAGCTGCAGCCTGCACAGACAGCCGCCAAGAACCTCATCATCTTCCTG
GGCGATGGGATGGGGGTGTCTACGGTGACAGCTGCCAGGATCCTAAAAGGGCAGAAGAAGGACAAACTGG
GGCCTGAGATACCCCTGGCCATGGACCGCTTCCCATATGTGGCTCTGTCCAAGACATACAATGTAGACAA
ACATGTGCCAGACAGTGGAGCCACAGCCACGGCCTACCTGTGCGGGGTCAAGGGCAACTTCCAGACCATT
GGCTTGAGTGCAGCCGCCCGCTTTAACCAGTGCAACACGACACGCGGCAACGAGGTCATCTCCGTGATGA
ATCGGGCCAAGAAAGCAGGGAAGTCAGTGGGAGTGGTAACCACCACACGAGTGCAGCACGCCTCGCCAGC
CGGCACCTACGCCCACACGGTGAACCGCAACTGGTACTCGGACGCCGACGTGCCTGCCTCGGCCCGCCAG
GAGGGGTGCCAGGACATCGCTACGCAGCTCATCTCCAACATGGACATTGACGTGATCCTAGGTGGAGGCC
GAAAGTACATGTTTCGCATGGGAACCCCAGACCCTGAGTACCCAGATGACTACAGCCAAGGTGGGACCAG
GCTGGACGGGAAGAATCTGGTGCAGGAATGGCTGGCGAAGCGCCAGGGTGCCCGGTATGTGTGGAACCGC
ACTGAGCTCATGCAGGCTTCCCTGGACCCGTCTGTGACCCATCTCATGGGTCTCTTTGAGCCTGGAGACA
TGAAATACGAGATCCACCGAGACTCCACACTGGACCCCTCCCTGATGGAGATGACAGAGGCTGCCCTGCG
CCTGCTGAGCAGGAACCCCCGCGGCTTCTTCCTCTTCGTGGAGGGTGGTCGCATCGACCATGGTCATCAT
GAAAGCAGGGCTTACCGGGCACTGACTGAGACGATCATGTTCGACGACGCCATTGAGAGGGCGGGCCAGC
TCACCAGCGAGGAGGACACGCTGAGCCTCGTCACTGCCGACCACTCCCACGTCTTCTCCTTCGGAGGCTA
CCCCCTGCGAGGGAGCTCCATCTTCGGGCTGGCCCCTGGCAAGGCCCGGGACAGGAAGGCCTACACGGTC
CTCCTATACGGAAACGGTCCAGGCTATGTGCTCAAGGACGGCGCCCGGCCGGATGTTACCGAGAGCGAGA
GCGGGAGCCCCGAGTATCGGCAGCAGTCAGCAGTGCCCCTGGACGAAGAGACCCACGCAGGCGAGGACGT
GGCGGTGTTCGCGCGCGGCCCGCAGGCGCACCTGGTTCACGGCGTGCAGGAGCAGACCTTCATAGCGCAC
GTCATGGCCTTCGCCGCCTGCCTGGAGCCCTACACCGCCTGCGACCTGGCGCCCCCCGCCGGCACCACCG
ACGCCGCGCACCCGGGTGGCGGAGGACTGAACGACATCTTCGAGGCTCAGAAAATCGAATGGCACGAACA
TCACCATCACCATCACCATCACCATTAAGGCCGGCCTGTAGTCACTGGCACAACGCGTTACCCGGTAAGC
CAATCGGGTATACACGGTCGTCATACTGCAGACAGGGTTCTTCTACTTTGCAAGATAGTCTTGAGTAGTA
AAATAAATAGATAGAGAAAATCAGCCTCGACTGTGCCTTCTAGTTGCCAGCCATCTGTTGTTTGCCCCTC
CCCCGTGCCTTCCTTGACCCTGGAAGGTGCCACTCCCACTGTCCTTTCCTAATAAAATGAGGAAATTGCA
TCACAACACTCAACCCTATCTCGGTCTATTCTTTTGATTTATAAGGGATTTTGCCGATTTCGGCCTATTG
GTTAAAAAATGAGCTGATTTAACAAAAATTTAACGCGAATTAATTCTGTGGAATGTGTGTCAGTTAGGGT
GTGGAAAGTCCCCAGGCTCCCCAGCAGGCAGAAGTATGCAAAGCATGCATCTCAATTAGTCAGCAACCAG
GTGTGGAAAGTCCCCAGGCTCCCCAGCAGGCAGAAGTATGCAAAGCATGCATCTCAATTAGTCAGCAACC
ATAGTCCCGCCCCTAACTCCGCCCATCCCGCCCCTAACTCCGCCCAGTTCCGCCCATTCTCCGCCCCATG
GCTGACTAATTTTTTTTATTTATGCAGAGGCCGAGGCCGCCTCTGCCTCTGAGCTATTCCAGAAGTAGTG
AGGAGGCTTTTTTGGAGGCCTAGGCTTTTGCAAAAAGCTCCCGGGAGCTTGTATATCCATTTTCGGATCT
GATCAGCACGTGTTGACAATTAATCATCGGCATAGTATATCGGCATAGTATAATACGACAAGGTGAGGAA
CTAAACCATGACCGAGTACAAGCCCACGGTGCGCCTCGCCACCCGCGACGACGTCCCCAGGGCCGTACGC
ACCCTCGCCGCCGCGTTCGCCGACTACCCCGCCACGCGCCACACCGTCGATCCGGACCGCCACATCGAGC
GGGTCACCGAGCTGCAAGAACTCTTCCTCACGCGCGTCGGGCTCGACATCGGCAAGGTGTGGGTCGCGGA
CGACGGCGCCGCGGTGGCGGTCTGGACCACGCCGGAGAGCGTCGAAGCGGGGGCGGTGTTCGCCGAGATC
GGCCCGCGCATGGCCGAGTTGAGCGGTTCCCGGCTGGCCGCGCAGCAACAGATGGAAGGCCTCCTGGCGC
CGCACCGGCCCAAGGAGCCCGCGTGGTTCCTGGCCACCGTCGGCGTCTCGCCCGACCACCAGGGCAAGGG
TCTGGGCAGCGCCGTCGTGCTCCCCGGAGTGGAGGCGGCCGAGCGCGCCGGGGTGCCCGCCTTCCTGGAG
ACATCCGCGCCCCGCAACCTCCCCTTCTACGAGCGGCTCGGCTTCACCGTCACCGCCGACGTCGAGGTGC
CCGAAGGACCGCGCACCTGGTGCATGACCCGCAAGCCCGGTGCCTGACACGTGCTACGAGATTTCGATTC
CACCGCCGCCTTCTATGAAAGGTTGGGCTTCGGAATCGTTTTCCGGGACGCCGGCTGGATGATCCTCCAG
CGCGGGGATCTCATGCTGGAGTTCTTCGCCCACCCCAACTTGTTTATTGCAGCTTATAATGGTTACAAAT
AAAGCAATAGCATCACAAATTTCACAAATAAAGCATTTTTTTCACTGCATTCTAGTTGTGGTTTGTCCAA
ACTCATCAATGTATCTTATCATGTCTGTATACCGTCGACCTCTAGCTAGAGCTTGGCGTAATCATGGTCA
TTACCAATGCTTAATCAGTGAGGCACCTATCTCAGCGATCTGTCTATTTCGTTCATCCATAGTTGCCTGA
CTCCCCGTCGTGTAGATAACTACGATACGGGAGGGCTTACCATCTGGCCCCAGCGCTGCGATGATACCGC
GAGAACCACGCTCACCGGCTCCGGATTTATCAGCAATAAACCAGCCAGCCGGAAGGGCCGAGCGCAGAAG
TGGTCCTGCAACTTTATCCGCCTCCATCCAGTCTATTAATTGTTGCCGGGAAGCTAGAGTAAGTAGTTCG
CCAGTTAATAGTTTGCGCAACGTTGTTGCCATCGCTACAGGCATCGTGGTGTCACGCTCGTCGTTTGGTA
TGGCTTCATTCAGCTCCGGTTCCCAACGATCAAGGCGAGTTACATGATCCCCCATGTTGTGCAAAAAAGC
GGTTAGCTCCTTCGGTCCTCCGATCGTTGTCAGAAGTAAGTTGGCCGCAGTGTTATCACTCATGGTTATG
GCAGCACTGCATAATTCTCTTACTGTCATGCCATCCGTAAGATGCTTTTCTGTGACTGGTGAGTACTCAA
CCAAGTCATTCTGAGAATAGTGTATGCGGCGACCGAGTTGCTCTTGCCCGGCGTCAATACGGGATAATAC
CGCGCCACATAGCAGAACTTTAAAAGTGCTCATCATTGGAAAACGTTCTTCGGGGCGAAAACTCTCAAGG
ATCTTACCGCTGTTGAGATCCAGTTCGATGTAACCCACTCGTGCACCCAACTGATCTTCAGCATCTTTTA
CTTTCACCAGCGTTTCTGGGTGAGCAAAAACAGGAAGGCAAAATGCCGCAAAAAAGGGAATAAGGGCGAC
ACGGAAATGTTGAATACTCATATTCTTCCTT
