>Addgene plasmid #157584 | pD649-HAsp-IGSF10(Trunc2)-COMP5AP-AviTag-9xHis | depositor partial sequence | sequence record 304278 | insert (extracellular domain truncation)
GTGAAAATGAAGGGCCAAAGACCTCTGGAACACGACGGCGAGACAGAAGGCTCTGGACTGGACGAGAGCA
ACCCTATCGCTCACCTGAAAGAGCCTCCAGGCGCACAGCTGAGAACAAGCGCTCTGATGGAAGCCGAAGT
GGGCAAGCACACCAGCAGCACCAGCAAGCGGCACAACTACAGAGAGCTGACCCTGCAGAGAAGAGGCGAC
AGCACCCACAGACGGTTCAGAGAGAACAGACGGCACTTCCCACCTAGCGCCAGAAGAATCGATCCCCAGC
ATTGGGCCGCTCTGCTGGAAAAGGCCAAGAAAAACGCCATGCCTGACAAGCGCGAGAACACCACCGTTTC
TCCACCTCCAGTGGTCACCCAGCTGCCTAACATTCCCGGCGAAGAGGATGACAGCTCTGGCATGCTGGCC
CTGCACGAGGAATTCATGGTGCCTGCCACAAAGGCCCTGAACCTGCCTGCCAGAACAGTGACCGCCGACA
GCAGAACCATCAGCGACAGCCCCATGACCAACATCAACTACGGCACCGAGTTCAGCCCCGTGGTCAACTC
TCAGATCCTGCCTCCTGAGGAACCCACCGACTTCAAGCTGAGCACCGCCATCAAGACCACCGCCATGAGC
AAGAACATCAACCCCACCATGAGCAGCCAGATCCAGGGCACCACAAACCAGCACAGCAGCACAGTGTTCC
CTCTGCTGCTGGGCGCCACCGAGTTTCAGGATAGCGATCAGATGGGCAGAGGCAGAGAGCACTTCCAGAG
CAGACCTCCAATCACCGTGCGGACCATGATCAAGGACGTGAACGTGAAGATGCTGTCCAGCACCACCAAC
AAACTGCTGCTCGAGTCCGTGAATACCACCAATAGCCACCAGACCAGCGTGCGGGAAGTGTCCGAGCCTA
GACACAACCACTTCTACAGCCACACCACACAGATCCTGTCCACCAGCACATTCCCCAGCGATCCTCACAC
AGCCGCTCACTCTCAGTTCCCCATTCCTCGGAACTCTACCGTGAACATCCCTCTGTTCAGAAGATTCGGC
CGGCAGAGAAAGATCGGCGGCAGGGGCAGAATCATCTCCCCATACAGAACCCCTGTGCTGCGGCGGCACC
GGTACTCCATCTTTAGAAGCACCACACGGGGCAGCAGCGAGAAGTCTACCACAGCCTTTAGCGCCACCGT
GCTGAACGTGACCTGTCTGAGCTGTCTGCCCAGAGAGAGACTGACCACAGCCACAGCTGCCCTGAGCTTT
CCATCTGCCGCTCCTATCACCTTTCCTAAGGCCGATATCGCCAGAGTGCCCAGCGAGGAATCTACAACCC
TGGTGCAGAATCCACTGCTGCTGCTTGAGAACAAACCCAGCGTGGAAAAGACCACACCTACCATCAAGTA
CTTCCGGACCGAGATCAGCCAAGTGACCCCAACAGGCGCCGTGATGACATACGCCCCTACCAGCATTCCC
ATGGAAAAAACCCACAAAGTGAACGCCAGCTATCCCCGGGTGTCCTCCACAAATGAGGCCAAGAGGGACA
GCGTGATCACCTCTAGTCTGAGCGGCGCCATCACCAAGCCTCCAATGACCATCATTGCCATCACACGGTT
CAGCCGGCGGAAGATCCCTTGGCAGCAGAACTTCGTGAACAATCACAACCCCAAGGGCAGACTGCGGAAT
CAGCACAAGGTGTCCCTGCAGAAAAGCACAGCCGTGATGCTGCCCAAGACAAGCCCTGCTCTGCCTCGGG
ACAAAGTGTCCCCTTTCCACTTCACCACACTGAGCACCAGCGTGATGCAGATCCCTAGCAACACCCTGAC
CACCGCTCACCACACCACCACAAAGACCCACAATCCTGGCAGCCTGCCTACCAAGAAAGAGCTGCCCTTT
CCTCCTCTGAACCCCATGCTGCCCTCCATCATCAGCAAGGACAGCTCCACCAAGAGCATCATCTCTACCC
AGACCGCCATTCCTGCCACCACTCCTACATTTCCCGCCTCCGTGATTACCTACGAGACACAGACCGAGCG
GAGCAGAGCCCAGACCATTCAGCGGGAACAAGAGCCCCAGAAGAAGAACCGGACCGATCCTAACATCAGC
CCCGATCAGTCCAGCGGCTTCACAACACCCACAGCCATGACACCACCTGTGCTGACAACAGCCGAGACAA
GCGTGAAGCCTAGCGTGTCCGCCTTCACACACAGCCCTCCAGAGAACACAACCGGCATCTCTAGCACCAT
CAGCTTCCACAGCAGGACCCTGAATCTGACCGACGTGATCGAGGAACTGGCCCAGGCCTCTACACAGACC
CTGAAGTCTACAATCGCCAGCGAGACAACCCTGAGCAGCAAGAGCCACCAGTCCACCACAACCAGAAAGG
CCATCATCCGGCACTCTACAATCCCTCCATTCCTGTCCAGCTCCGCCACACTGATGCCCGTGCCTATCAG
CCCACCTTTCACACAGAGAGCCGTGACCGACAACGTGGCCACACCTATCTCTGGCCTGATGACCAATACC
GTCGTGAAGCTGCACGAGAGCAGCCGGCACAATGCCAAACCTCAGCAGCTGGTGGCAGAGGTGGCCACAT
CTCCTAAGGTGCACCCCAACGCCAAGTTCACCATCGGCACCACACACTTCATCTACAGCAACCTGCTGCA
CAGCACCCCTATGCCTGCTCTGACAACCGTGAAGTCCCAGAACAGCAAGCTGACCCCATCTCCTTGGGCC
GAGAACCAGTTCTGGCACAAGCCCTATAGCGAGATCGCCGAGAAGGGCAAGAAACCCGAGGTGTCAATGC
TGGCCACAACAGGACTGAGCGAGGCCACAACTCTGGTGTCCGATTGGGACGGACAGAAGAACACCAAGAA
GTCCGACTTCGACAAAAAGCCCGTGCAAGAGGCCACTACCTCCAAGCTGCTGCCTTTCGATAGCCTGAGC
CGGTACATCTTCGAGAAA
